>Addgene plasmid #39457 | pPac-PL-mCD8-D2A-Gal4 | addgene partial sequence | sequence record 51657 | AC5 5'-ACACAAAGCCGCTCCATCAG-3'
GATATCACTAGACAAAATGGCCAGCCCCCTGACCCGCTTCCTGAGCCTGAACCTGCTGCTGCTGGGCGAG
AGCATCATCCTGGGCAGCGGCGAGGCCAAGCCCCAGGCCCCCGAGCTGCGCATCTTCCCCAAGAAGATGG
ATGCCGAGCTGGGCCAGAAGGTGGATCTGGTGTGCGAGGTGCTGGGCAGCGTGAGCCAGGGCTGCAGCTG
GCTGTTCCAGAACAGCAGCAGCAAGCTGCCCCAGCCCACCTTCGTGGTGTACATGGCCAGCAGCCACAAC
AAGATCACCTGGGATGAGAAGCTGAACAGCAGCAAGCTGTTCAGCGCCATGCGCGATACCAACAACAAGT
ACGTGCTGACCCTGAACAAGTTCAGCAAGGAGAACGAGGGCTACTACTTCTGCAGCGTGATCAGCAACAG
CGTGATGTACTTCAGCAGCGTGGTGCCCGTGCTGCAGAAGGTGAACAGCACCACCACCAAGCCCGTGCTG
CGCACCCCCAGCCCCGTGCACCCCACCGGCACCAGCCAGCCCCAGCGCCCCGAGGATTGCCGCCCCCGCG
GCAGCGTGAAGGGCACCGGCCTGGATTTCGCCTGCGATATCTACATCTGGGCACCCCTGGCCGGCATCTG
CGTGGCCCTGCTGCTGAGCCTGATCATCACCCTGATCTGCTACCACAGCCGCGGCAGCGGTACCGCCGCC
CGCCAGATGCTGCTGCTGCTGAGCGGCGATGTGGAGACCAACCCCGG
