>Addgene plasmid #39457 | pPac-PL-mCD8-D2A-Gal4 | addgene partial sequence | sequence record 52705 | Gal4_N_term
ATTCCGTTGGATTTTATGCCCAGGGATGCTCTTCATGGATTTGATTGGTCTGAAGAGGATGACATGTCGG
ATGGCTTGCCCTTCCTGAAAACGGACCCCAACAATAATGGGTTCTTTGGCGACGGTTCTCTCTTATGTAT
TCTTCGATCTATTGGCTTTAAACCGGAAAATTACACGAACTCTAACGTTAACAGGCTCCCGACCATGATT
ACGGATAGATACACGTTGGCTTCTAGATCCACAACATCCCGTTTACTTCAAAGTTATCTCAATAATTTTC
ACCCCTACTGCCCTATCGTGCACTCACCGACGCTAATGATGTTGTATAATAACCAGATTGAAATCGCGTC
GAAGGATCAATGGCAAATCCTTTTTAACTGCATATTAGCCATTGGAGCCTGGTGTATAGAGGGGGAATCT
ACTGATATAGATGTTTTTTACTATCAAAATGCTAAATCTCATTTGACGAGCAAGGTCTTCGAGTCAGGTT
CCATAATTTTGGTGACAGCCCTACATCTTCTGTCGCGATATACACAGTGGAGGCAGAAAACAAATACTAG
CTATAATTTTCACAGCTTTTCCATAAGAATGGCCATATCATTGGGCTTGAATAGGGACCTCCCCTCGTCC
TTCAGTGATAGCAGCATTCTGGAACAAAGACGCCGAATTTGGTGGTCTGTCTACTCTTGGGAGATCCAAT
TGTCCCTGCTTTATGGTCGATC
