[The description below was written by a language model from this plasmid's Addgene catalogue record.]
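Description:
pPac-PL-mCD8-D2A-Gal4 is an expression plasmid built on the pPac-PL backbone, a vector in which an actin promoter drives constitutive expression of a cloned open reading frame, typically in cultured Drosophila cells. The record lists a backbone of 6392 bp and a total size of 9777 bp, so the insert is roughly 3.4 kb. It is propagated in E. coli as a high-copy plasmid under ampicillin selection. No feature table is provided, so the bacterial origin, polyadenylation sequences and any other backbone elements are not documented here. No selectable marker for use in insect cells is recorded.

The payload is a single in-frame fusion, mCD8-D2A-Gal4, placed under the actin promoter. mCD8 is a membrane protein commonly used in flies as a cell-surface tag or carrier, and Gal4 is the yeast transcriptional activator that drives UAS-linked transgenes. The "D2A" element between them appears to be a 2A-type peptide, a short viral sequence that causes ribosomal skipping during translation, so that one transcript yields two separate proteins instead of a fused polypeptide. The record does not define the name or state the source of this particular 2A variant. The insert was placed by restriction cloning, with the 5′ site destroyed and NotI at the 3′ end.

The associated publication describes in-frame T2A-Gal4 fusions as a way of directing transgene expression in Drosophila. This construct plausibly served there to test or compare how well a 2A sequence releases functional Gal4 from an upstream protein, although the record does not state its specific role.
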