Addgene plasmid #39457: pPac-PL-mCD8-D2A-Gal4
Depositing lab: Benjamin White. Depositing organization: National Institute of Mental Health (NIMH). Publication: A novel approach for directing transgene expression in Drosophila: T2A-Gal4 in-frame fusion. Diao F, White BH. Genetics. 2012 Mar;190(3):1139-44. Epub 2011 Dec 29. 10.1534/genetics.111.136291 PubMed 22209908.
Backbone
  Vector backbone: pPac-PL
  Backbone size w/o insert (bp): 6392
  Total vector size (bp): 9777
Growth in bacteria
  Bacterial resistance: Ampicillin, 100 μg/mL
  Growth temperature: 37°C
  Growth strain: DH5alpha
  Copy number: High Copy
Gene/Insert
  Gene/Insert name: mCD8-D2A-Gal4
  Promoter: actin
  Cloning method: Restriction Enzyme; 5′ cloning site none (destroyed during cloning); 3′ cloning site NotI (unknown if destroyed)
  Sequencing primers: 5′ AGTCGTCTAATCCAGAGACC; 3′ GATCTTGATCTTCATGGTCG
Terms and licenses: Academic/Nonprofit Terms; Industry Terms: Not Available to Industry
How to cite: pPac-PL-mCD8-D2A-Gal4 was a gift from Benjamin White (Addgene plasmid # 39457 ; http://n2t.net/addgene:39457 ; RRID:Addgene_39457)
